>Addgene plasmid #153628 | pGBW-m4133477 | addgene full sequence | sequence record 300593 | Ginkgo NGS Result
AGAAGATCCTTTGATCTTTTCTACGGGGTCTGACGCTCAGTGGAACGAAAACTCACGTTAAGGGATTTTG
GTCATGAGATTATCAAAAAGGATCTTCACCTAGATCCTTTTAAATTAAAAATGAAGTTTTAAATCAATCT
AAAGTATATATGAGTAAACTTGGTCTGACAGTTACCAATGCTTAATCAGTGAGGCACCTATCTCAGCGAT
CTGTCTATTTCGTTCATCCATAGTTGCATTTAAATTTCCGAACTCTCCAAGGCCCTCGTCGGAAAATCTT
CAAACCTTTCGTCCGATCCATCTTGCAGGCTACCTCTCGAACGAACTATCGCAAGTCTCTTGGCCGGCCT
TGCGCCTTGGCTATTGCTTGGCAGCGCCTATCGCCAGGTATTACTCCAATCCCGAATATCCGAGATCGGG
ATCACCCGAGAGAAGTTCAACCTACATCCTCAATCCCGATCTATCCGAGATCCGAGGAATATCGAAATCG
GGGCGCGCCTGGTGTACCGAGAACGATCCTCTCAGTGCGAGTCTCGACGATCCATATCGTTGCTTGGCAG
TCAGCCAGTCGGAATCCAGCTTGGGACCCAGGAAGTCCAATCGTCAGATATTGTACTCAAGCCTGGTCAC
GGCAGCGTACCGATCTGTTTAAACCTAGATATTGATAGTCTGATCGGTCAACGTATAATCGAGTCCTAGC
TTTTGCAAACATCTATCAAGAGACAGGATCAGCAGGAGGCTTTCGCATGAGTATTCAACATTTCCGTGTC
GCCCTTATTCCCTTTTTTGCGGCATTTTGCCTTCCTGTTTTTGCTCACCCAGAAACGCTGGTGAAAGTAA
AAGATGCTGAAGATCAGTTGGGTGCGCGAGTGGGTTACATCGAACTGGATCTCAACAGCGGTAAGATCCT
TGAGAGTTTTCGCCCCGAAGAACGCTTTCCAATGATGAGCACTTTTAAAGTTCTGCTATGTGGCGCGGTA
TTATCCCGTATTGACGCCGGGCAAGAGCAACTCGGTCGCCGCATACACTATTCTCAGAATGACTTGGTTG
AGTATTCACCAGTCACAGAAAAGCATCTTACGGATGGCATGACAGTAAGAGAATTATGCAGTGCTGCCAT
AACCATGAGTGATAACACTGCGGCCAACTTACTTCTGACAACGATTGGAGGACCGAAGGAGCTAACCGCT
TTTTTGCACAACATGGGGGATCATGTAACTCGCCTTGATCGTTGGGAACCGGAGCTGAATGAAGCCATAC
CAAACGACGAGCGTGACACCACGATGCCTGTAGCAATGGCAACAACCTTGCGTAAACTATTAACTGGCGA
ACTACTTACTCTAGCTTCCCGGCAACAGTTGATAGACTGGATGGAGGCGGATAAAGTTGCAGGACCACTT
CTGCGCTCGGCCCTTCCGGCTGGCTGGTTTATTGCTGATAAATCTGGAGCCGGTGAGCGTGGGTCTCGCG
GTATCATTGCAGCACTGGGGCCAGATGGTAAGCCCTCCCGTATCGTAGTTATCTACACGACGGGGAGTCA
GGCAACTATGGATGAACGAAATAGACAGATCGCTGAGATAGGTGCCTCACTGATTAAGCATTGGTAACCG
ATTCTAGGTGCATTGGCGCAGAAAAAAATGCCTGATGCGACGCTGCGCGTCTTATACTCCCACATATGCC
AGATTCAGCAACGGATACGGCTTCCCCAACTTGCCCACTTCCATACGTGTCCTCCTTACCAGAAATTTAT
CCTTAAGATCCCGAATCGTTTAAACTCGACTCTGGCTCTATCGAATCTCCGTCGTTTCGAGCTTACGCGA
ACAGCCGTGGCGCTCATTTGCTCGTCGGGCATCGAATCTCGTCAGCTATCGTCAGCTTACCTTTTTGGCA
GCGATCGCGGCTCCCGACATCTTGGACCATTAGCTCCACAGGTATCTTCTTCCCTCTAGTGGTCATAACA
GCAGCTTCAGCTACCTCTCAATTCAAAAAACCCCTCAAGACCCGTTTAGAGGCCCCAAGGGGTTATGCTA
TCAATCGTTGCGTTACACACACAAAAAACCAACACACATCCATCTTCGATGGATAGCGATTTTATTATCT
AACTGCTGATCGAGTGTAGCCAGATCTAGTAATCAATTACGGGGTCATTAGTTCATAGCCCATATATGGA
GTTCCGCGTTACATAACTTACGGTAAATGGCCCGCCTGGCTGACCGCCCAACGACCCCCGCCCATTGACG
TCAATAATGACGTATGTTCCCATAGTAACGCCAATAGGGACTTTCCATTGACGTCAATGGGTGGAGTATT
TACGGTAAACTGCCCACTTGGCAGTACATCAAGTGTATCATATGCCAAGTACGCCCCCTATTGACGTCAA
TGACGGTAAATGGCCCGCCTGGCATTATGCCCAGTACATGACCTTATGGGACTTTCCTACTTGGCAGTAC
ATCTACGTATTAGTCATCGCTATTACCATGCTGATGCGGTTTTGGCAGTACATCAATGGGCGTGGATAGC
GGTTTGACTCACGGGGATTTCCAAGTCTCCACCCCATTGACGTCAATGGGAGTTTGTTTTGGCACCAAAA
TCAACGGGACTTTCCAAAATGTCGTAACAACTCCGCCCCATTGACGCAAATGGGCGGTAGGCGTGTACGG
TGGGAGGTCTATATAAGCAGAGCTGGTTTAGTGAACCGTCAGATCAGATCTTTGTCGATCCTACCATCCA
CTCGACACACCCGCCAGCGGCCGCCACCATGGCTGATGCACAATCGTTTTTAAACGGGTTTGCGGAAAAC
CTTTACTTTCAGTCGAAAGAAACCGCGGCAGCTAAGTTCGAGAGGCAGCACATGGACAGTTAAGCTAGCT
TGACTGACTGAGATACAGCGTACCTTCAGCTCACAGACATGATAAGATACATTGATGAGTTTGGACAAAC
CACAACTAGAATGCAGTGAAAAAAATGCTTTATTTGTGAAATTTGTGATGCTATTGCTTTATTTGTAACC
ATTATAAGCTGCAATAAACAAGTTAACAACAACAATTGCATTCATTTTATGTTTCAGGTTCAGGGGGAGG
TGTGGGAGGTTTTTTAAAGCAAGTAAAACCTCTACAAATGTGGTATTGGCCCATCTCTATCGGTATCGTA
GCATAACCCCTTGGGGCCTCTAAACGGGTCTTGAGGGGTTTTTTGTGCCCCTCGGGCCGGATTGCTATCT
ACCGGCATTGGCGCAGAAAAAAATGCCTGATGCGACGCTGCGCGTCTTATACTCCCACATATGCCAGATT
CAGCAACGGATACGGCTTCCCCAACTTGCCCACTTCCATACGTGTCCTCCTTACCAGAAATTTATCCTTA
AGGTCGTCAGCTATCCTGCAGGCGATCTCTCGATTTCGATCAAGACATTCCTTTAATGGTCTTTTCTGGA
CACCACTAGGGGTCAGAAGTAGTTCATCAAACTTTCTTCCCTCCCTAATCTCATTGGTTACCTTGGGCTA
TCGAAACTTAATTAACCAGTCAAGTCAGCTACTTGGCGAGATCGACTTGTCTGGGTTTCGACTACGCTCA
GAATTGCGTCAGTCAAGTTCGATCTGGTCCTTGCTATTGCACCCGTTCTCCGATTACGAGTTTCATTTAA
ATCATGTGAGCAAAAGGCCAGCAAAAGGCCAGGAACCGTAAAAAGGCCGCGTTGCTGGCGTTTTTCCATA
GGCTCCGCCCCCCTGACGAGCATCACAAAAATCGACGCTCAAGTCAGAGGTGGCGAAACCCGACAGGACT
ATAAAGATACCAGGCGTTTCCCCCTGGAAGCTCCCTCGTGCGCTCTCCTGTTCCGACCCTGCCGCTTACC
GGATACCTGTCCGCCTTTCTCCCTTCGGGAAGCGTGGCGCTTTCTCATAGCTCACGCTGTAGGTATCTCA
GTTCGGTGTAGGTCGTTCGCTCCAAGCTGGGCTGTGTGCACGAACCCCCCGTTCAGCCCGACCGCTGCGC
CTTATCCGGTAACTATCGTCTTGAGTCCAACCCGGTAAGACACGACTTATCGCCACTGGCAGCAGCCACT
GGTAACAGGATTAGCAGAGCGAGGTATGTAGGCGGTGCTACAGAGTTCTTGAAGTGGTGGCCTAACTACG
GCTACACTAGAAGAACAGTATTTGGTATCTGCGCTCTGCTGAAGCCAGTTACCTTCGGAAAAAGAGTTGG
TAGCTCTTGATCCGGCAAACAAACCACCGCTGGTAGCGGTGGTTTTTTTGTTTGCAAGCAGCAGATTACG
CGCAGAAAAAAAGGATCTCA
Features (pLannotate 1.2.2; 15 found; start..end, strand, type, name):
    173..237     -  CDS            bla(M) (fragment): β-lactamase lacking the signal sequence; bla(M); allows cytosolic expression of β-lactamase
    747..1607    +  CDS            AmpR: β-lactamase; bla; confers resistance to ampicillin, carbenicillin, and related antibiotics
   1620..1756    +  terminator     rrnG terminator: transcription terminator from the E. coli ribosomal RNA rrnG operon (Albrechtsen et al., 1991)
   1908..1979    +  misc_feature   5' β-globin insulator: insulator upstream of the human β-globin locus (Farrell et al., 2002)
   1984..2030    -  terminator     T7 terminator: transcription terminator for bacteriophage T7 RNA polymerase
   2048..2096    -  polyA_signal   poly(A) signal: synthetic polyadenylation signal
   2177..2480    +  enhancer       CMV enhancer: human cytomegalovirus immediate early enhancer
   2553..2570    -  promoter       CMV promoter (fragment): human cytomegalovirus (CMV) immediate early promoter
   2633..2684    +  promoter       CMVd2 promoter: truncated human cytomegalovirus (CMV) immediate early promoter that yields moderately reduced expression relative to the full-length promoter
   2913..3034    -  polyA_signal   SV40 poly(A) signal: SV40 polyadenylation signal
   3057..3126    -  CDS            large T antigen (fragment): large T antigen from SV40 (simian virus 40)
   3149..3195    +  terminator     T7 terminator: transcription terminator for bacteriophage T7 RNA polymerase
   3225..3361    +  terminator     rrnG terminator: transcription terminator from the E. coli ribosomal RNA rrnG operon (Albrechtsen et al., 1991)
   3406..3477    +  misc_feature   3' β-globin insulator: insulator downstream of the human β-globin locus (Farrell et al., 2002)
   3703..1       -  rep_origin     ori (across the origin): high-copy-number ColE1/pMB1/pBR322/pUC origin of replication
