[The description below was written by a language model from this plasmid's Addgene catalogue record and pLannotate feature annotations shown in this document.]
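Description:
pGBW-m4133477 is a mammalian expression plasmid built on the pTwist_CMV_6 backbone to express nsp11 of SARS-CoV-2, a very short peptide encoded within the ORF1ab replicase gene. The insert is listed as wild type and only about 32 bp long. It is placed under a CMV promoter and fused at its C terminus to a backbone-encoded S-tag that can be removed through a TEV protease cleavage site. In bacteria the plasmid is maintained at high copy by a ColE1/pUC-type origin and selected with ampicillin through the AmpR β-lactamase gene. No mammalian selection marker is recorded or annotated, which suggests use by transient transfection.

The automated feature table, derived from the 4,290 nt full sequence, identifies the CMV enhancer followed by CMV promoter elements (one labelled as a truncated CMVd2 form), with an SV40 polyadenylation signal downstream. The nsp11 coding segment and the TEV/S-tag region are not annotated, but they presumably lie in the unannotated gap between the promoter and the poly(A) signal. The SV40 poly(A) signal is annotated on the minus strand, and the small large T antigen fragment next to it is probably just part of that SV40 segment. The expression unit is flanked by T7 and rrnG transcription terminators, a synthetic poly(A) signal and short β-globin insulator elements, which help shield the cassette from read-through transcription originating elsewhere in the backbone. A short bla(M) fragment is also detected and appears to be a backbone remnant.

The record supports use of the plasmid for producing tagged nsp11 in mammalian cells. The S-tag would allow detection or affinity capture, for example in studies of viral protein localisation or host interactions, although the record does not specify a particular application.
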