Addgene plasmid #153628: pGBW-m4133477
Purpose: Mammalian expression plasmid for SARS-CoV-2 nsp11
Depositing lab: Ginkgo Bioworks & Benjie Chen. Depositing organization: Ginkgo Bioworks.
Backbone
  Vector backbone: pTwist_CMV_6
  Backbone size w/o insert (bp): 4180
  Vector type: Mammalian Expression
Growth in bacteria
  Bacterial resistance: Ampicillin, 100 μg/mL
  Growth temperature: 37°C
  Growth strain: DH5alpha
  Copy number: High Copy
Gene/Insert
  Gene/Insert name: SARS-CoV-2 nsp11
  Species: Severe acute respiratory syndrome coronavirus 2
  Insert size (bp): 32
  Mutation: wt
  Entrez Gene: ORF1ab (a.k.a. GU280_gp01)
  Promoter: CMV
  Tag / fusion protein: Cleavable TEV;S-tag (C terminal on backbone)
  Cloning method: Unknown
Resource information
  A portion of this plasmid was derived from a plasmid made by: GinkgoBioworks
Depositor comments: NCBI reference sequence: 43740578
How to cite: pGBW-m4133477 was a gift from Ginkgo Bioworks & Benjie Chen (Addgene plasmid # 153628 ; http://n2t.net/addgene:153628 ; RRID:Addgene_153628)
